>Addgene plasmid #248822 | His6-TEV-LplA W37V and Y139S | addgene full sequence | sequence record 495666 | Addgene NGS Result
CGGCCAACTTACTTCTGACAACGATCGGAGGACCGAAGGAGCTAACCGCTTTTTTGCACAACATGGGGGA
TCATGTAACTCGCCTTGATCGTTGGGAACCGGAGCTGAATGAAGCCATACCAAACGACGAGCGTGACACC
ACGATGCCTGTAGCAATGGCAACAACGTTGCGCAAACTATTAACTGGCGAACTACTTACTCTAGCTTCCC
GGCAACAATTAATAGACTGGATGGAGGCGGATAAAGTTGCAGGACCACTTCTGCGCTCGGCCCTTCCGGC
TGGCTGGTTTATTGCTGATAAATCTGGAGCCGGTGAGCGTGGGTCTCGCGGTATCATTGCAGCACTGGGG
CCAGATGGTAAGCCCTCCCGTATCGTAGTTATCTACACGACGGGGAGTCAGGCAACTATGGATGAACGAA
ATAGACAGATCGCTGAGATAGGTGCCTCACTGATTAAGCATTGGTAACTGTCAGACCAAGTTTACTCATA
TATACTTTAGATTGATTTAAAACTTCATTTTTAATTTAAAAGGATCTAGGTGAAGATCCTTTTTGATAAT
CTCATGACCAAAATCCCTTAACGTGAGTTTTCGTTCCACTGAGCGTCAGACCCCGTAGAAAAGATCAAAG
GATCTTCTTGAGATCCTTTTTTTCTGCGCGTAATCTGCTGCTTGCAAACAAAAAAACCACCGCTACCAGC
GGTGGTTTGTTTGCCGGATCAAGAGCTACCAACTCTTTTTCCGAAGGTAACTGGCTTCAGCAGAGCGCAG
ATACCAAATACTGTCCTTCTAGTGTAGCCGTAGTTAGGCCACCACTTCAAGAACTCTGTAGCACCGCCTA
CATACCTCGCTCTGCTAATCCTGTTACCAGTGGCTGCTGCCAGTGGCGATAAGTCGTGTCTTACCGGGTT
GGACTCAAGACGATAGTTACCGGATAAGGCGCAGCGGTCGGGCTGAACGGGGGGTTCGTGCACACAGCCC
AGCTTGGAGCGAACGACCTACACCGAACTGAGATACCTACAGCGTGAGCTATGAGAAAGCGCCACGCTTC
CCGAAGGGAGAAAGGCGGACAGGTATCCGGTAAGCGGCAGGGTCGGAACAGGAGAGCGCACGAGGGAGCT
TCCAGGGGGAAACGCCTGGTATCTTTATAGTCCTGTCGGGTTTCGCCACCTCTGACTTGAGCGTCGATTT
TTGTGATGCTCGTCAGGGGGGCGGAGCCTATGGAAAAACGCCAGCAACGCGGCCTTTTTACGGTTCCTGG
CCTTTTGCTGGCCTTTTGCTCACATGTTCTTTCCTGCGTTATCCCCTGATTCTGTGGATAACCGTATTAC
CGCCTTTGAGTGAGCTGATACCGCTCGCCGCAGCCGAACGACCGAGCGCAGCGAGTCAGTGAGCGAGGAA
GCGGAAGAGCGCCTGATGCGGTATTTTCTCCTTACGCATCTGTGCGGTATTTCACACCGCATGTGGTGCA
CTCTCAGTACAATCTGCTCTGATGCCGCATAGTTAAGCCAGTATACACTCCGCTATCGCTACGTGACTGG
GTCATGGCTGCGCCCCGACACCCGCCAACACCCGCTGACGCGCCCTGACGGGCTTGTCTGCTCCCGGCAT
CCGCTTACAGACAAGCTGTGACCGTCTCCGGGAGCTGCATGTGTCAGAGGTTTTCACCGTCATCACCGAA
ACGCGCGAGGCAGCTCTAGATCATGCGCACCCGTGGCCAGGACCCAACGCTGCCCGAAATTCCGAAACCA
TCGAATGGTGCAAAACCTTTCGCGGTATGGCATGATAGCGCCCGGAAGAGAGTCAATTCAGGGTGGTGAA
TGTGAAACCAGTAACGTTATACGATGTCGCAGAGTATGCCGGTGTCTCTTATCAGACCGTTTCCCGCGTG
GTGAACCAGGCCAGCCACGTTTCTGCGAAAACGCGGGAAAAAGTGGAAGCGGCGATGGCGGAGCTGAATT
ACATTCCCAACCGCGTGGCACAACAACTGGCGGGCAAACAGTCGTTGCTGATTGGCGTTGCCACCTCCAG
TCTGGCCCTGCACGCGCCGTCGCAAATTGTCGCGGCGATTAAATCTCGCGCCGATCAACTGGGTGCCAGC
GTGGTGGTGTCGATGGTAGAACGAAGCGGCGTCGAAGCCTGTAAAGCGGCGGTGCACAATCTTCTCGCGC
AACGCGTCAGTGGGCTGATCATTAACTATCCGCTGGATGACCAGGATGCCATTGCTGTGGAAGCTGCCTG
CACTAATGTTCCGGCGTTATTTCTTGATGTCTCTGACCAGACACCCATCAACAGTATTATTTTCTCCCAT
GAAGACGGTACGCGACTGGGCGTGGAGCATCTGGTCGCATTGGGTCACCAGCAAATCGCGCTGTTAGCGG
GCCCATTAAGTTCTGTCTCGGCGCGTCTGCGTCTGGCTGGCTGGCATAAATATCTCACTCGCAATCAAAT
TCAGCCGATAGCGGAACGGGAAGGCGACTGGAGTGCCATGTCCGGTTTTCAACAAACCATGCAAATGCTG
AATGAGGGCATCGTTCCCACTGCGATGCTGGTTGCCAACGATCAGATGGCGCTGGGCGCAATGCGCGCCA
TTACCGAGTCCGGGCTGCGCGTTGGTGCGGATATCTCGGTAGTGGGATACGACGATACCGAAGACAGCTC
ATGTTATATCCCGCCGTTAACCACCATCAAACAGGATTTTCGCCTGCTGGGGCAAACCAGCGTGGACCGC
TTGCTGCAACTCTCTCAGGGCCAGGCGGTGAAGGGCAATCAGCTGTTGCCCGTCTCACTGGTGAAAAGAA
AAACCACCCTGGCGCCCAATACGCAAACCGCCTCTCCCCGCGCGTTGGCCGATTCATTAATGCAGCTGGC
ACGACAGGTTTCCCGACTGGAAAGCGGGCAGTGAGCGCAACGCAATTAATGTAAGTTAGCTCACTCATTA
GGCACAATTCTCATGTTTGACAGCTTATCATCGACTGCACGTAATCTAGAGGGCGGATTTGTCCTACTCA
GGAGAGCGTTCACCGACAAACAACAGATAAAACGAAAGGCCCAGTCTTTCGACTGAGCCTTTCGTTTTAT
TTGATGCCTCAAGCTAGAGAGTCATTACCCCAGGCGTTTAAGGGCACCAATAACTGCCTTAAAAAAATTA
CGCCCCGCCCTGCCACTCATCGCAGTACTGTTGTAATTCATTAAGCATTCTGCCGACATGGAAGCCATCA
CAAACGGCATGATGAACCTGAATCGCCAGCGGCATCAGCACCTTGTCGCCTTGCGTATAATATTTGCCCA
TGGTGAAAACGGGGGCGAAGAAGTTGTCCATATTGGCCACGTTTAAATCAAAACTGGTGAAACTCACCCA
GGGATTGGCTGAGACGAAAAACATATTCTCAATAAACCCTTTAGGGAAATAGGCCAGGTTTTCACCGTAA
CACGCCACATCTTGCGAATATATGTGTAGAAACTGCCGGAAATCGTCGTGGTATTCACTCCAGAGCGATG
AAAACGTTTCAGTTTGCTCATGGAAAACGGTGTAACAAGGGTGAACACTATCCCATATCACCAGCTCACC
GTCTTTCATTGCCATACGAAATTCCGGATGAGCATTCATCAGGCGGGCAAGAATGTGAATAAAGGCCGGA
TAAAACTTGTGCTTATTTTTCTTTACGGTCTTTAAAAAGGCCGTAATATCCAGCTGAACGGTCTGGTTAT
AGGTACATTGAGCAACTGACTGAAATGCCTCAAAATGTTCTTTACGATGCCATTGGGATATATCAACGGT
GGTATATCCAGTGATTTTTTTCTCCATTTTAGCTTCCTTAGCTCCTGAAAATCTCGCCAAGCTAGCTTGG
ATTCTCACCAATAAAAAACGCCCGGCGGCAACCGAGCGTTCTGAACAAATCCAGATGGAGTTCTGAGGTC
ATTACTGGATCTATCAACAGGAGTCCAAGCTCAGCTAATTAAGCTTGGCTGCAGGTCGACGGATCCCCAA
CGGCGATCCCGCTGGCGCAGCAGTTCTGGCAAACGGTCGCCAGAGATCCGCGTATCAGCGAGGCGTTTCG
CCACATTGCGCAAGAAATGCCGGAAAAAATCCGGCAAATCGAAGAGAAAGTTGCCCGCATGGGCGGGTAA
CTACCTTACAGCCCCCGCCATCCATGCCGATAACTCCCGTAGCTCTTTTTCCTGTTCCGGGAAGTCAACC
AACAGCGCTTCGCACTCCTGTTGCAGCATATCTGCGCGGTACAGGCAGCCTTGCAGTCGTCCGGCGAGGG
CTTCCAGCGGCGCGGGGTTGAGGCTGTCGGTAAACACCTGGGCGCGGGTGATATGGCCTTTTTCAACGTC
GAAATGCAGTTCCACGCCGCCCCAGGTAAAGCGTTCATCCAGCAGATGCGAGAATGCCGGAGCCTGACCG
AAGTTCCATTCCCAGCTACTCTGGCGGGCAAAGGTTTCGGCGAAGTTTGGCAAGTCTGGCGTTTTGTTCG
GGGAGATGATTTCCGCTTCCACGCGCTCGCCATAATGGGCGAAAAAGGCCTCGGTTATGGCCTCGCAAAC
CTGCTCATGGGTGATCCCCGGCAACAGCTCGGTGAGGTTGGTCACGCGGGAACGTACCGACGTAATGCCT
TTCGCCGCCAGTTTCTTTTTATCCGGATTGAGATAGTTTGCCAGGCGGCTGAGGTCGGCATTGAGTAGCA
AGGTGCCGTGGTGGAAGCCGCGATCTTTGGTTTCGCGGCTGGCCGAGCCTGAGACTTTGCGGTCGCCTTC
GACGGTTTTCACCACCAGATCGTTACGTCCGGACGCTTCGGCGCTGACGCCGAGCGCGTTCAGCGCATTG
AGCACAATCGACGTGGAGATAGTTTTATCGTACTCCGGCTTGCCAGCCATAAAGGTAAAGCAGGTATTGC
CGAGATCGTGGAACACCGCGCCGCCACCGCTACTGCGCCGCGCCAGGCGGACGTTATCTTCTTCCATCCG
CCGGGTATTACACTCTTTCCACGGGTTCTGCGCGCGACCAATTACTACCGTGTCGGCATTGCGCACGAGA
AACAGAACGCGCTGCGTGGCGGGCATTTGGCGAAAAATACACTCTTCCACCGCCAGGTTAAACCACGGGT
CGTAAGAGTCAGAGATGAGCAGGCGTAATGTGGACATGCCTTGGAAATACAAGTTTTCGTGATGGTGATG
GTGATGCATAGTTAATTTCTCCTCTTTAATGAATTCTGTGTGAAATTGTTATCCGCTCACAATTGAATCT
ATTATAATTGTTATCCGCTCACAAAGCAAATAAATTTTTTATGATTTCTCGAGGTGAAGACGAAAGGGCC
TCGTGATACGCCTATTTTTATAGGTTAATGTCATGATAATAATGGTTTCTTAGACGTCAGGTGGCACTTT
TCGGGGAAATGTGCGCGGAACCCCTATTTGTTTATTTTTCTAAATACATTCAAATATGTATCCGCTCATG
AGACAATAACCCTGATAAATGCTTCAATAATATTGAAAAAGGAAGAGTATGAGTATTCAACATTTCCGTG
TCGCCCTTATTCCCTTTTTTGCGGCATTTTGCCTTCCTGTTTTTGCTCACCCAGAAACGCTGGTGAAAGT
AAAAGATGCTGAAGATCAGTTGGGTGCACGAGTGGGTTACATCGAACTGGATCTCAACAGCGGTAAGATC
CTTGAGAGTTTTCGCCCCGAAGAACGTTTTCCAATGATGAGCACTTTTAAAGTTCTGCTATGTGGCGCGG
TATTATCCCGTATTGACGCCGGGCAAGAGCAACTCGGTCGCCGCATACACTATTCTCAGAATGACTTGGT
TGAGTACTCACCAGTCACAGAAAAGCATCTTACGGATGGCATGACAGTAAGAGAATTATGCAGTGCTGCC
ATAACCATGAGTGATAACACTG
Features (pLannotate 1.2.2; 18 found; start..end, strand, type, name):
    638..1226    +  rep_origin     ori: high-copy-number ColE1/pMB1/pBR322/pUC origin of replication
   1412..1552    -  misc_feature   bom: basis of mobility region from pBR322
   1654..1695    -  CDS            rop (fragment): Rop protein, which maintains plasmids at low copy number; rop
   1747..1821    +  promoter       lacIq promoter: lacI (mutant); In the lacIq allele, a single base change in the promoter boosts expression of the lacI gene about 10-fold.
   1822..2904    +  CDS            lacI: lac repressor; lacI; The lac repressor binds to the lac operator to inhibit transcription in E. coli. This inhibition can be relieved by adding lactose or isopropyl-β-D-thiogalactopyranoside (IPTG).
   2917..2938    +  protein_bind   CAP binding site: CAP binding activates transcription in the presence of cAMP. E. coli catabolite activator protein
   2957..2974    +  promoter       tet promoter (fragment): E. coli promoter for tetracycline efflux protein gene
   2997..3083    -  terminator     rrnB T1 terminator: Escherichia coli rrnB; transcription terminator T1 from the E. coli rrnB gene
   3151..3807    -  CDS            cat: CAT_ECOLX - Experimental evidence at protein level: Swiss-Prot protein existence level 1. This enzyme is an effector of chloramphenicol resistance in bacteria. From Escherichia coli. This protein is used as a marker in many commonly used cloning vectors, such as pACYC184.
   3808..3836    -  promoter       cat promoter (fragment): promoter of the E. coli cat gene encoding chloramphenicol acetyltransferase
   3851..3945    -  terminator     lambda t0 terminator: transcription terminator from phage lambda
   3963..4127    +  CDS            yjjJ (fragment): YJJJ_ECOLI - Experimental evidence at protein level: Swiss-Prot protein existence level 1. Toxic when overexpressed in E.coli, leading to long filamentous cells. The toxic effect is neutralized by non-cognate antitoxin HipB (PubMed:28430938). Does not seem to inhibit DNA, RNA or protein synthesis, and unlike paralogous toxin HipA its toxic activity is not counteracted by overexpression of GltX (PubMed:28430938). Binds DNA (PubMed:28430938). Might be a protein kinase (By similarity). From Escherichia coli (strain K12).
   4134..5147    -  CDS            lplA: LPLA_ECOLI - Also known as yjjF. Experimental evidence at protein level: Swiss-Prot protein existence level 1. Catalyzes both the ATP-dependent activation of exogenously supplied lipoate to lipoyl-AMP and the transfer of the activated lipoyl onto the lipoyl domains of lipoate-dependent enzymes. Is also able to catalyze very poorly the transfer of lipoyl and octanoyl moiety from their acyl carrier protein. From Escherichia coli (strain K12).
   5169..5186    -  CDS            7xHis (fragment): 6xHis affinity tag
   5226..5242    -  protein_bind   lac operator: The lac repressor binds to the lac operator to inhibit transcription in E. coli. This inhibition can be relieved by adding lactose or isopropyl-β-D-thiogalactopyranoside (IPTG). lac repressor encoded by lacI
   5250..5294    -  promoter       T5 promoter: bacteriophage T5 promoter for E. coli RNA polymerase, with embedded lac operator
   5404..5508    +  promoter       AmpR promoter: bla
   5509..467     +  CDS            AmpR (across the origin): β-lactamase; bla; confers resistance to ampicillin, carbenicillin, and related antibiotics
