[The description below was written by a language model from this plasmid's Addgene catalogue record and pLannotate feature annotations shown in this document.]
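Description:
His6-TEV-LplA W37V and Y139S is a high-copy bacterial expression plasmid built on the pYFJ25 backbone for producing a double-mutant form of E. coli lipoate-protein ligase A (LplA). It replicates from a ColE1/pMB1-type origin, with a pBR322 bom region and only a small remnant of rop nearby, and is selected with ampicillin through a β-lactamase gene driven by its own promoter. The annotated 5.9 kb sequence also contains a chloramphenicol acetyltransferase (cat) coding sequence, preceded by only a fragment of its promoter and followed by the rrnB T1 terminator. The catalogue lists only ampicillin as the selection, so the record does not establish whether this gene is a functional marker.

The LplA coding sequence, carrying the W37V and Y139S substitutions, is expressed from a bacteriophage T5 promoter, which is read by the host E. coli RNA polymerase and is controlled by lac operator sequences. A plasmid-borne lacI gene under the stronger lacIq promoter supplies repressor, so expression is held off until it is induced with IPTG or lactose. Transcription ends at a lambda t0 terminator downstream of the insert. A short fragment of the neighbouring chromosomal gene yjjJ lies between them, apparently carried along with lplA. The protein carries an N-terminal His6 tag for metal-affinity purification. According to the catalogue, this is followed by a TEV protease site that lets the tag be removed, although that site is not separately annotated in the feature table.

The plasmid is intended for bacterial expression and purification of LplA variants. It comes from work on the computational design of conformation-biasing mutations that alter protein function, but the record does not describe the specific effect of these two substitutions.
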