Addgene plasmid #248822: His6-TEV-LplA W37V and Y139S
Purpose: Plasmid used for bacterial expression of LplA variants. TEV cleavage site enables removal of N-terminal His6 tag.
Depositing lab: Alice Ting. Depositing organization: Stanford University. Publication: Computational design of conformation-biasing mutations to alter protein functions. Cavanagh PE, Xue AG, Dai SA, Qiang A, Matsui T, Ting AY. Science. 2026 Jan 8:eadv7953. doi: 10.1126/science.adv7953. PubMed 41505504.
Backbone
  Vector backbone: pYFJ25
  Vector type: Bacterial Expression
Growth in bacteria
  Bacterial resistance: Ampicillin, 100 μg/mL
  Growth temperature: 37°C
  Growth strain: DH5alpha
  Copy number: High Copy
Gene/Insert
  Gene/Insert name: LplA
  Species: E. coli
  Mutation: W37V and Y139S
  Tag / fusion protein: 6xHis-TEV (N terminal on insert)
  Cloning method: Restriction Enzyme; 5′ cloning site unknown (unknown if destroyed)
Terms and licenses: Academic/Nonprofit Terms; Industry Terms: Not Available to Industry
Depositor comments: Please visit https://doi.org/10.1101/2025.05.03.652001 for bioRxiv preprint.
How to cite: His6-TEV-LplA W37V and Y139S was a gift from Alice Ting (Addgene plasmid # 248822 ; http://n2t.net/addgene:248822 ; RRID:Addgene_248822)
